>Addgene plasmid #107015 | pGC642 | addgene full sequence | sequence record 210698 | Addgene NGS Result
GGCCCTGTCGGATTATGGGCTCTTCTTTTATCCTCTACTTTCTTTCTAGAAAATGCAAATGTTGAGTCAG
AAATTGCTGAATGGAGTACAACTGCAATGGGTTTAGCTTATGTTTCTGGAACAATTACTGGTGGAATTGT
GATTGAAAAGTAAGGTTATATTTCATTTCAATAAATGTTACCACAGTATAACAAAAACAAGTTACATTGT
TCAGAGTATGTCTGAATGTATTATTATTATTGTATTTGTGCATCAGTACTGTAGTTGTACTGAAGAAGGG
TTTAAAATAATCTCAACGTTTTTAAGACGAGTTAGTGAGAATACGGTCGCAGTTAGGATGTTTGGACATA
GTTTTATTAGATAATCGTGAACTAACTCACTATAAAAACCCGCTAACTCATTGAATAAGATAGTTTTAAA
CGTTCAAAATTTGAAGACAAAATTGTATGAATAAGTTTACAGAGTTGGTCGACGCAAGCTTCTCCTTCTC
TTCACATTTCTCAATAATTTAGCTCTAATTGCATTCGTATTCTTCGCAAAAATACGTATTCTGATTGACC
CGATGAAATACGGATGCCTAGTTGCATTGATCATCTACGGTTATACTTATGGGTGAGGTTTTTCAAATAT
ATTTTGATTTAATCGAATAATGAAATTTCAGAACTGGAGTTGGTCCAATTTCGTGGTTTATATCCTCTGA
ACTGGTACCTCAAAAACATCGTAGTATTGCTCAATCTGTGGCATATTCAATGAATACTGTAATGGTGGTT
ATCAGTACATTTACAGTATTACCTCTATATTCCGTTATTGGTAGTTATGCTTTCCTTATTCTATATTCAA
TTCCTTCATTTATAAGTATGCTTATATTATTTCGCTACTTACCGGAAACCAAAGGACGAGAGATTCATGA
TATTGTGAATGAACTTAAAAAAAAATGAAAACCTTTGAAAACGTTCATACGGCCGAAATTTTACTTGATC
GAGCCAATTGAACTTTTGTTAAGACTTACAGAAAAGTGAGAGATTTTGTTACAAAAAAGTGAGAAAAAAG
CGAAAATGAACAGGAAAAAGAAGAAAAATACACCCGAAGTATCATATAAAAATTAAAAAGATTGTTTGAC
CTGGCGGAACTTTTTTGCAAAAACTCTGAATATCCATGGCACATGCTTCGTGCAAAACAGGATCCAAATG
AATATCAACAAGAGATTCTTGAAGACGACGAGCCACTTGCTCAGAGCATTGCTTATCTCGAATGAGACCC
TTGTTAAAATCATTTTTCAAACATTATATGACATTGTCGAAATGTCCTCCTGATTCCATGATGGTAGCAA
ACTCACTTCGTCTTTGAGCCAATTTATCCAAGTCCTTGTAAAAAGTATTCGAAAATTGTTAACGGATAAA
ATGTTTATTATAATATCAAAAACAATTTGTCAGTTGACCACTTTTTGATATATTTGACAGAAACCGGGAT
GAATTGGCTCAAAGTTAGGGCGCCCTTCTATTACAGGGTTTCTGATAACAAACCGGTTATTAACTCCCAA
CAAGGGATGATTTCAATTCATCATGCTCAAATTGACCCAAATTAAGTTACATGACAAATTCATCGCCCTT
TTCAACTCTTCTTGGCTCATCATCTGTTATTCTGTTCCTATTCTGTCTGCACCCTATACCCCTTTGCATA
CTCTCTCGTCATTCCTTTCTTGGATAGTGTCTTCTTCTCCCCAGCTCTGCTACTTCTATGACTTGCGCCC
GCTGCTTTTCCGCTCGTTCCTCTCCTCTCTGACGTCTTCTTCTGCTTCTTTTCTCCTTCCTTTTTCCCTT
CTCAATCTTCCTCTTTTTCCCATTTCTGTCAATCATTCGAAGAAGAAGAAGAAGAAGACCCTCATTCATT
TCATTTTTTTTTCTGTCGGTGTGTGCTGCTCGGTTAAGAGTGAGCTCTCTATTCCACGTCTTCTTCTTTT
TCTTCTTCGATTCGAATCAATCACTCCACCAAAACGCATTCGTTTTTGGGATTCACCCCGCGGTTCGCAA
TAGGTTTCTTTTTCAAATTATTAGCGTTATAAATAGAAAAATGGTGGAGTTTCAATAAAAATGATAATTT
ACAAAGTGTATTTTGATTACATGTACTCAAAAAGGTTGAAATTTTTCATACCAGTTTTCCGGAAATCCAT
CTGATATCATTATCGTATTTTTCTTTTTAAAAATGTTTTCAAAAAAAAACAAAATATAGCTGGTTATTTG
GCACCCTCTAATTACCATTTTCCTGTCACACCACACTCTTTTCCTTCTTCCACTTCTTTCCGTTTTCAGC
CGCTTCCAACCAAACCGATATGAAAGCCGAGCAACAACGATCGATTCCACCCGGCTCGGCGACCTTCCCG
TCGCAGGTGAGACTCAGAAAACTAGAGAAACCGCTCAACTAACTCTTGATATCCGATTTCATTCTTTTCT
CTTTTCTTTTTGTTGAACTTTTCCATATTTCCAGATGCCACGGCCACCACCAAGCACCGAACAAGGAATC
ACAACGGAATCGGAGCTTGCGAAGAAAGCTCAAATCACTCCGAACGACGTTTTAGCACTTCCGGGAATCA
CTCAAGGTATCTTGCTCCCTTTGGATTTCAGTTTAAAACATAAATTTAGGATTCTTATGCTCCCCATCTG
CGAACATCTATAACATCGAGTTCACCAAGTTCCAAATCCGTGATCTGGACACTGAGCAAGTGCTTTTCGA
GATCGCCAAACCGGAGAACGATCAGGAGAATGATGAGTCGCCACAGGAGTCGGCAAGATACGTGCGTTAT
AGATTTGCTCCAAACTTTTTGAAACTCAAAACGGTCGGAGCAACTGTGGAATTCAAAGTAGGAGACATCC
CAATCCATCATTTCCGAATGATCGAACGTCACTTCTTCAAAGATCGCCTTCTGAAGTGTTTTGACTTTGA
ATTCGGATTCTGTATTCCGAATTCACGAAACAACTGTGAACATATCTATGAGTTCCCTCAACTCTCTCAA
CAACTCAGTGAGTCATTATTCTAAAAAGTACAATTCAAAAGACTAATCTCTTTTTCAGTGGACGACATGA
TCAACAATCCAAACGAGACTCGTTCTGACAGCTTCTATTTCGTCGATAACAAACTCGTCATGCACAACAA
AGCCGACTACTCATATGATGCATAAATATTTAATACAAAAATGTTCTGGATAATTATTCTGTCGAATAGA
AAAAAAACTCCAAATGTGATTAAATTCCAATAATTCCTGTCTAGTTTGTTCCTTCCCCTTCCCCTTCTCA
TGTTCAATGCATTCCTAAGCTTTTCAGTTCCCCCCTTGTTTCTATATTTTTTCGCTGTCCTGTCACACTC
GCTAAAAACACTAATCACACGGAAATCTGTTTTCAATAAAAACTCCAACTTTAACTCATTTTCAATTTCA
ACTGAAAGATTTTTTCATTAGAGAATGTCTAGAACTAGGCCGTTTTAAATTAGTTTTCGAATTCCCGCTC
AAATAAATGTCCCAGAATTTACATTTTTGAGTTTTCCGGCTAAATTTTTGCCGTTTTTTGAATATGATTT
GTAATATTTGGTCTGAACCATGGTTTTTCCAATTTTCAGAATCTTTCTCGCAAAAAATCTCCGTATCCCG
CAAAATAATTGTTGAAGCGTCAAAAATTGGCCTAAAAGTCGATAAATTAACATTGATTTCGCTTTTTTTT
TAGGAAAAAAGTCTAAAAGTATTTTTTAAACTATACAAAATCATTAAATTTTGACAAGAAAACGCTTAAA
TTACAATTTTTTTTATTTTTTAAAAATTTAAAAAAATTTTAAAAAAACATTAAAATTCAGATAAATTGCA
CAATTTTTATTGCACAAGTCGTTCGTCGTTCGTGTTTTTTTCGCTGTCAAAATGTTGGCAAAGATTGTGA
AGTCCCCTGTAGTTTAACACTCTAAGTTACTCCAAAGACTTCTACCTGCCTACCTGCCTGCCTATCTATA
ACCTAGTGCCTATCACCTACTCGCTGCATAGTTTGATGTACCTATATAACAGTTCATAAATGAATTTTGT
CAAAATTCCACTCTCAAGTATTCTTACACGTACTTATTTTGTACAAATCCTTGTCAGTCGCTGCAAGAAC
ATACACATCGAAGAGGCGCAATCGAAACAACAGGTGTTCGCCCGTTGATCGTCTCCCCGCCCCGCCTGTT
GGGCGGGACGGGTGTCGGTCACCACCACCACATCATATTGTTGGACACACTTTGCACATCCGGTTCACAC
CCGATTACCGCATCGGGGTCTTGATCTGGGGCGGCTATTGGATCTTTTGTTTATGTAGATTTTTTTCTCG
CCGTTATGATTTTGGATTATTTTTTCTCTTATCTTGCAGTCGACTTGTAATCTTTGCCTGATTGCTAGCT
AGCCAAAACTTTCACTTGTTCTTTTTTTTCCTCTAAGTATTTTCCCGAACTTATAGTCGACCTTGAGCTT
TGCTAGAAGCCAATAACACTTTTCAAATTTGCCCGCGGATCCCCATCTGCAGAATTCGCCCTTAAATGTT
CACTCCAGAACAGTTCACAAAAGTGATGTCCCAACTGGGTAACTTTTCCCAGTTGGGACAAATGTTCCAA
CCCGATCCCCGGGATTGGCCAAAGGACCCAAAGGTATGTTTCGAATGATACTAACATAACATAGAACATT
TTCAGGAGGACCCTTGGAGGGTACCGGTCCACGGGCTCCAGGATGACCCGGACCTTCAGGCCCTTCTGAA
GGGCAGCCAGCTTCTGAAGGTGAAGTCCAGCTCGTGGCGTAGGGAACGCTTCTACAAGCTACAGGAGGAC
TGCAAGACCATCTGGCAGGAATCTCGAAAGGTCATGAGGTCCCCGGAGTCGCAGCTGTTCTCCATCGAGG
ACATTCAGGAGGTACGGATGGGACACCGCACAGAAGGCCTGGAGAAGTTTGCCCGAGACATCCCCGAGGA
TCGATGCTTCTCCATTGTCTTCAAGGACCAGCGCAACACCCTAGACCTCATTGCCCCATCACCAGCTGAC
GCTCAGCACTGGGTGCAGGGCCTGCGCAAGATCATCCACCACTCCGGCTCCATGGACCAGCGGCAGAAGG
GACCGGTAGAAAAAATGAGTAAAGGAGAAGAACTTTTCACTGGAGTTGTCCCAATTCTTGTTGAATTAGA
TGGTGATGTTAATGGGCACAAATTTTCTGTCAGTGGAGAGGGTGAAGGTGATGCAACATACGGAAAACTT
ACCCTTAAATTTATTTGCACTACTGGAAAACTACCTGTTCCATGGGTAAGTTTAAACATATATATACTAA
CTAACCCTGATTATTTAAATTTTCAGCCAACACTTGTCACTACTTTCTGTTATGGTGTTCAATGCTTCTC
GAGATACCCAGATCATATGAAACGGCATGACTTTTTCAAGAGTGCCATGCCCGAAGGTTATGTACAGGAA
AGAACTATATTTTTCAAAGATGACGGGAACTACAAGACACGTAAGTTTAAACAGTTCGGTACTAACTAAC
CATACATATTTAAATTTTCAGGTGCTGAAGTCAAGTTTGAAGGTGATACCCTTGTTAATAGAATCGAGTT
AAAAGGTATTGATTTTAAAGAAGATGGAAACATTCTTGGACACAAATTGGAATACAACTATAACTCACAC
AATGTATACATCATGGCAGACAAACAAAAGAATGGAATCAAAGTTGTAAGTTTAAACATGATTTTACTAA
CTAACTAATCTGATTTAAATTTTCAGAACTTCAAAATTAGACACAACATTGAAGATGGAAGCGTTCAACT
AGCAGACCATTATCAACAAAATACTCCAATTGGCGATGGCCCTGTCCTTTTACCAGACAACCATTACCTG
TCCACACAATCTGCCCTTTCGAAAGATCCCAACGAAAAGAGAGACCACATGGTCCTTCTTGAGTTTGTAA
CAGCTGCTGGGATTACACATGGCATGGATGAACTATACAAATAAGGATGATCGACGCCAACGTCGTTGAA
TTTTCAAATTTTAAATACTGAATATTTGTTTTTTTTCCTATTATTTATTTATTCTCTTTGTGTTTTTTTT
CTTGCTTTCTAAAAAATTAATTCAATCCAAATCTAAACATTTTTTTTTCTCTTTCCGTCTCCCAATTCGT
ATTCCGCTCCTCTCATCTGAACACAATGTGCAAGTTTATTTATCTTCTCGCTTTCATTTCATTAGGACGT
GGGGGGAATTGGTGGAAGGGGGAAACACACAAAAGGATGATGGAAATGAAATAAGGACACACAATATGCA
ACAACATTCAATTCAGAAATATGGAGGAAGGTTTAAAAGAAAACATAAAAATATATAGAGGAGGAAGGAA
AACTAGTAAAAAATAAGCAAAGAAATTAGGCGAACGATGAGAATTGTCCTCGCTTGGAAACACTGGCCGT
CGTTTTACACTCGAGACGTACGGTGCGCGCGATGCATTCGAAGATCTGCCCACTAGTGAGTCGTATTATA
AGTGCAAGTAAGATCAGTGTTTGTTTCGATATCAGTCTGTTTCGTAACGGTCTTCTGTATAACTACAAAA
AAGAATAAAAAACCGTATCACAACTGAGAAAAAAGACAAAACTTATTGAACAGTGTTCCTTTCAAAAAAT
TATTTTGTAAAAAATCGAGTTTTTCTCCAAAATAACGCACGCAATCAAAAACAAGAAAACTAACGTGTTC
TCCTGGGCGTGGAACTCCTTATCAAGATTACCATTATTGTCTGTCAGAATTGATATTTCAATTATTTCAT
ATCTAGACAAACCCGGGTGTCTTGCATTTATTAGTACTGTGAGTTTACATACAAACGAGGCTTACTCAGA
TAACATAGAGTCACCTCTAATTAGCAAAAACCCATTTCTAATTAGCTATTTCGACCAGTTCTAAAGTCAC
CGTAATTAGAAATGGTTTTTGTAGCTTTTCTAATTAGAAATGACCCCGAGATAAGTGAAATATGGCATTT
TCTGGGTTTTCTAGTAAGAAATGATCCCGCACGTAGTGATTCCGCGTTACAAGCCAAATTCAAATTAAAA
AAGTATATTACACAATTCAAGTTACATTATTTTCAGGAAACAATGGCGAAGAGCAAAGCAGAGATTCAAA
AGGAGGAAAGAGACAACAGATATGAACGAAGACTTCTTGAAAAGAGAAAGAGACATGAGGTGAGTAACCA
TGATAATAAATAATCAAGTAAGGGCTATAGATTTATAAATTCTGGAGTTAACAGTTTCGAAAAAAAGTAG
TTTTCATATGTGCGAAGGAATATCAAAAATAGGGGAATAGCCTAAACGAGTGAGAAAATTAAATGTTTGT
TATTTTTTCAAAAATGTCTGCAGGGCCGTTATCCTTTCAAATGCACTCTATCAAACATAGATCATATCCA
TCATATCTTATCCAGAATTTATATCATATCCAAGATTGAGAGCGTTTCAAGGAAAATCTCAAACAACCAT
ACAATTTTGTAGATCGACAACAAGGCCTCCACTTCTTCATCGATGGCCTCTGCAGCACCTGCACCACCAA
GTTTGTATTTTTCATATTAATATAAAGTGAGCCACGCATAGTCGTTTTTAGGATTTTTGCCAGATCGATG
TCGCGCAAACAGACTGTTTTTTTTTCTTTGAAAGCCGTGCGTGACATGGGCCACGGATTGTAACGCCGCG
CTGGATGGATAAAAATTTATTCAGTTTTTTAGCCTTTACAAAATATGGTTCGACTACTTTCTTTATTTTT
ACATTTTTATAGGTGCTCATTGAGCTGAGATATTTTGGGTATAATCGGAAAATCGCTGATTTTGGTCATT
TTTCTGCACTAAAGATTACACAAAAAGTTCAGTATTTAGATTCATTGTTGAAAATTGGGGATGATCTACA
GATACATATCGCCGTGTTCAAAAACACACGTGCTGTGACGTCGTGACTGGGGAAAACCCTGGCGTTACCC
AACTTAATCGCCTTGCAGCACATCCCCCTTTCGCCAGCTGGCGTAATAGCGAAGAGGCCCGCACCGATCG
CCCTTCCCAACAGTTGCGCAGCCTGAATGGCGAATGGCGCCTGATGCGGTATTTTCTCCTTACGCATCTG
TGCGGTATTTCACACCGCATATGGTGCACTCTCAGTGCAATCTGCTCTGATGCCGCATAGTTAAGCCAGC
CCCGACACCCGCCAACACCCGCTGACGCGCCCTGACGGGCTTGTCTGCTCCCGGCATCCGCTTACAGACA
AGCTGTGACCGTCTCCGGGAGCTGCATGTGTCAGAGGTTTTCACCGTCATCACCGAAACGCGCGAGACGA
AAGGGCCTCGTGATACGCCTATTTTTATAGGTTAATGTCATGATAATAATGGTTTCTTAGACGTCAGGTG
GCACTTTTCGGGGAAATGTGCGCGGAACCCCTATTTGTTTATTTTTCTAAATACATTCAAATATGTATCC
GCTCATGAGACAATAACCCTGATAAATGCTTCAATAATATTGAAAAAGGAAGAGTATGAGTATTCAACAT
TTCCGTGTCGCCCTTATTCCCTTTTTTGCGGCATTTTGCCTTCCTGTTTTTGCTCACCCAGAAACGCTGG
TGAAAGTAAAAGATGCTGAAGATCAGTTGGGTGCACGAGTGGGTTACATCGAACTGGATCTCAACAGCGG
TAAGATCCTTGAGAGTTTTCGCCCCGAAGAACGTTTTCCAATGATGAGCACTTTTAAAGTTCTGCTATGT
GGCGCGGTATTATCCCGTATTGACGCCGGGCAAGAGCAACTCGGTCGCCGCATACACTATTCTCAGAATG
ACTTGGTTGAGTACTCACCAGTCACAGAAAAGCATCTTACGGATGGCATGACAGTAAGAGAATTATGCAG
TGCTGCCATAACCATGAGTGATAACACTGCGGCCAACTTACTTCTGACAACGATCGGAGGACCGAAGGAG
CTAACCGCTTTTTTGCACAACATGGGGGATCATGTAACTCGCCTTGATCGTTGGGAACCGGAGCTGAATG
AAGCCATACCAAACGACGAGCGTGACACCACGATGCCTGTAGCAATGGCAACAACGTTGCGCAAACTATT
AACTGGCGAACTACTTACTCTAGCTTCCCGGCAACAATTAATAGACTGGATGGAGGCGGATAAAGTTGCA
GGACCACTTCTGCGCTCGGCCCTTCCGGCTGGCTGGTTTATTGCTGATAAATCTGGAGCCGGTGAGCGTG
GGTCTCGCGGTATCATTGCAGCACTGGGGTCAGATGGTAAGCCCTCCCGTATCGTAGTTATCTACACGAC
GGGGAGTCAGGCAACTATGGATGAACGAAATAGACAGATCGCTGAGATAGGTGCCTCACTGATTAAGCAT
TGGTAACTGTCAGACCAAGTTTACTCATATATACTTTAGATTGATTTAAAACTTCATTTTTAATTTAAAA
GGATCTAGGTGAAGATCCTTTTTGATAATCTCATGACCAAAATCCCTTAACGTGAGTTTTCGTTCCACTG
AGCGTCAGACCCCGTAGAAAAGATCAAAGGATCTTCTTGAGATCCTTTTTTTCTGCGCGTAATCTGCTGC
TTGCAAACAAAAAAACCACCGCTACCAGCGGTGGTTTGTTTGCCGGATCAAGAGCTACCAACTCTTTTTC
CGAAGGTAACTGGCTTCAGCAGAGCGCAGATACCAAATACTGTTCTTCTAGTGTAGCCGTAGTTAGGCCA
CCACTTCAAGAACTCTGTAGCACCGCCTACATACCTCGCTCTGCTAATCCTGTTACCAGTGGCTGCTGCC
AGTGGCGATAAGTCGTGTCTTACCGGGTTGGACTCAAGACGATAGTTACCGGATAAGGCGCAGCGGTCGG
GCTGAACGGGGGGTTCGTGCACACAGCCCAGCTTGGAGCGAACGACCTACACCGAACTGAGATACCTACA
GCGTGAGCTATGAGAAAGCGCCACGCTTCCCGAAGGGAGAAAGGCGGACAGGTATCCGGTAAGCGGCAGG
GTCGGAACAGGAGAGCGCACGAGGGAGCTTCCAGGGGGAAACGCCTGGTATCTTTATAGTCCTGTCGGGT
TTCGCCACCTCTGACTTGAGCGTCGATTTTTGTGATGCTCGTCAGGGGGGCGGAGCCTATGGAAAAACGC
CAGCAACGCGGCCTTTTTACGGTTCCTGGTCTTTTGCTGGCCTTTTGCTCACATGTTCTTTCCTGCGTTA
TCCCCTGATTCTGTGGATAACCGTATTACCGCCTTTGAGTGAGCTGATACCAGCGGATAACAATTTCACA
G
Features (pLannotate 1.2.2; 15 found; start..end, strand, type, name):
    619..635     -  CDS            M13 gene XI (fragment): pXI; XI; phage assembly
   1113..1328    -  CDS            GSLG1_CAEEL (fragment): Experimental evidence at protein level: Swiss-Prot protein existence level 1. From Caenorhabditis elegans.
   2202..2219    -  misc_feature   P element 5' end (fragment): No description available
   2330..3172    +  CDS            unc-119: UN119_CAEEL - Experimental evidence at protein level: Swiss-Prot protein existence level 1. Myristoyl-binding protein that acts as a cargo adapter: specifically binds the myristoyl moiety of a subset of N-terminally myristoylated proteins and is required for their localization. Plays a key role in ciliary membrane localization of proteins. Required for the establishment or function of the nervous system. From Caenorhabditis elegans.
   3796..3813    -  misc_feature   CEN4 (fragment): S. cerevisiae CEN4 centromere
   4546..4623    +  CDS            ceh-32 (fragment): HM32_CAEEL - Experimental evidence at transcript level: Swiss-Prot protein existence level 2. Transcription factor which binds a motif with the core sequence 5'-GTATCA-3' (PubMed:30890567). Plays a role in head morphogenesis (PubMed:11476572). May cooperate with the transcription factor vab-3 and phosphatase eya-1 to repress transcription factor ets- 5 expression in non BAG neuronal cells (PubMed:30890567). From Caenorhabditis elegans.
   4720..5109    +  CDS            Plcd1 (fragment): PLCD1_RAT - Experimental evidence at protein level: Swiss-Prot protein existence level 1. The production of the second messenger molecules diacylglycerol (DAG) and inositol 1,4,5-trisphosphate (IP3) is mediated by activated phosphatidylinositol-specific phospholipase C enzymes (PubMed:16000311). Essential for trophoblast and placental development (By similarity). Binds phosphatidylinositol 4,5-bisphosphate (By similarity). From Rattus norvegicus (Rat).
   5128..5988    +  CDS            sg25: sg25 is a basic (constitutively fluorescent) green fluorescent protein published in 1997, derived from Aequorea victoria.
   6431..6449    +  CDS            lacZα (fragment): LacZα fragment of β-galactosidase; lacZ fragment
   7948..8084    +  CDS            lacZα (fragment): LacZα fragment of β-galactosidase; lacZ fragment
   8090..8189    -  misc_feature   bom (fragment): basis of mobility region from pBR322
   8291..8326    -  CDS            rop (fragment): Rop protein, which maintains plasmids at low copy number; rop
   8421..8525    +  promoter       AmpR promoter: bla
   8526..9386    +  CDS            AmpR: β-lactamase; bla; confers resistance to ampicillin, carbenicillin, and related antibiotics
   9557..10145   +  rep_origin     ori: high-copy-number ColE1/pMB1/pBR322/pUC origin of replication
