[The description below was written by a language model from this plasmid's Addgene catalogue record and pLannotate feature annotations shown in this document.]
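Description:
pGC642 is a Caenorhabditis elegans expression plasmid built on the pCFJ151 backbone, a vector commonly used for Mos1-mediated single-copy insertion (MosSCI) of transgenes into the worm genome. The full sequenced record is about 10.3 kb. In bacteria it is maintained as a high-copy plasmid through a ColE1/pUC-type origin and selected with ampicillin via the bla (AmpR) gene and its promoter. The backbone also carries an unc-119 coding sequence. This is the standard worm transformation marker, and it allows transgenic animals to be recognised by rescue of the uncoordinated phenotype in unc-119 mutant hosts. Several short annotated fragments (lacZα, bom, rop, a C. elegans genomic CDS fragment and tiny matches to M13, P element and CEN4 sequences) look like backbone remnants, flanking genomic sequence or chance matches rather than functional parts.

The payload, assembled by Gibson cloning, is a roughly 1.5 kb GFP-PH reporter placed under a 1 kb version of the lag-2 promoter. lag-2 encodes a DSL-family Notch ligand expressed in the germline stem cell niche. The feature table shows a fragment of rat phospholipase C delta 1 (Plcd1), corresponding to its PI(4,5)P2-binding pleckstrin homology domain. An Aequorea victoria-derived green fluorescent protein lies immediately downstream on the same strand. This arrangement targets the fluorescence to the plasma membrane, so the outline of lag-2-expressing cells is visible. A short ceh-32 match lies just upstream, in the region where the promoter would sit, though the promoter itself is not annotated. The construct serves as a transcriptional reporter of lag-2 promoter activity. The associated work concerns links between the environment, DAF-7/TGFβ signalling and LAG-2 expression.
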