Addgene plasmid #107015: pGC642
Purpose: GFP reporter of lag-2 driven by 1 kb promoter
Depositing lab: Jane Hubbard. Depositing organization: NYU Grossman School of Medicine. Publication: Linking the environment, DAF-7/TGFbeta signaling and LAG-2/DSL ligand expression in the germline stem cell niche. Pekar O, Ow MC, Hui KY, Noyes MB, Hall SE, Hubbard EJA. Development. 2017 Aug 15;144(16):2896-2906. doi: 10.1242/dev.147660. PubMed 28811311.
Backbone
  Vector backbone: pCFJ151
  Vector type: Worm Expression
Growth in bacteria
  Bacterial resistance: Ampicillin, 100 μg/mL
  Growth temperature: 37°C
  Growth strain: DH5alpha
  Copy number: High Copy
Gene/Insert
  Gene/Insert name: GFP-PH
  Insert size (bp): 1500
  Promoter: lag-2
  Tag / fusion protein: GFP
  Cloning method: Gibson Cloning
  Sequencing primers: 5′ taaattagttttcgaattcccgc; 3′ ttaTTTGTATAGTTCATCCATGCCATGT
Terms and licenses: Academic/Nonprofit Terms; Industry Terms: Not Available to Industry
How to cite: pGC642 was a gift from Jane Hubbard (Addgene plasmid # 107015 ; http://n2t.net/addgene:107015 ; RRID:Addgene_107015)
